Addgene plasmid #43091: I-GAAA
Depositing lab: Chad Cowan & Kiran Musunuru. Depositing organization: Harvard University. Publication: A TALEN Genome-Editing System for Generating Human Stem Cell-Based Disease Models. Ding Q, Lee YK, Schaefer EA, Peters DT, Veres A, Kim K, Kuperwasser N, Motola DL, Meissner TB, Hendriks WT, Trevisan M, Gupta RM, Moisan A, Banks E, Friesen M, Schinzel RT, Xia F, Tang A, Xia Y, Figueroa E, Wann A, Ahfeldt T, Daheron L, Zhang F, Rubin LL, Peng LF, Chung RT, Musunuru K, Cowan CA. Cell Stem Cell. 2012 Dec 12. pii: S1934-5909(12)00645-5. doi: 10.1016/j.stem.2012.11.011. PubMed 23246482.
Backbone
  Vector backbone: pCRII-TOPO
  Backbone manufacturer: Invitrogen
  Backbone size w/o insert (bp): 3973
  Vector type: Bacterial Cloning
Growth in bacteria
  Bacterial resistance: Ampicillin and Kanamycin, 100 & 50 μg/mL
  Growth temperature: 37°C
  Growth strain: Top10
  Copy number: High Copy
Gene/Insert
  Gene/Insert name: I-GAAA
  Species: Synthetic
  Insert size (bp): 424
  Cloning method: TOPO Cloning
  Sequencing primers: 5′ T7; 3′ M13-rev
Terms and licenses: Academic/Nonprofit Terms; Industry Terms: Not Available to Industry
How to cite: I-GAAA was a gift from Chad Cowan & Kiran Musunuru (Addgene plasmid # 43091 ; http://n2t.net/addgene:43091 ; RRID:Addgene_43091)
