[The description below was written by a language model from this plasmid's Addgene catalogue record.]
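Description:
I-GAAA is a bacterial cloning plasmid built on the commercial pCRII-TOPO backbone (about 4 kb without insert), into which a 424 bp synthetic fragment was introduced by TOPO cloning. It is a high-copy plasmid maintained in E. coli and carries both ampicillin and kanamycin resistance, so either or both antibiotics can be used for selection. The insert sits between the T7 and M13-reverse primer sites of the backbone, and the record lists these sites for sequencing across it. No feature table is provided, so the exact arrangement of backbone elements and the internal structure of the insert cannot be described from the record.

The insert is listed only by the plasmid's own name and as synthetic, with no further annotation of what it encodes. The plasmid was deposited alongside a publication describing a TALEN genome-editing system for generating human stem cell-based disease models. In that context, the name plausibly denotes a pre-assembled block of TAL effector repeats recognising the four bases G-A-A-A, with the "I" prefix indicating its position in an ordered assembly. A length of roughly 420 bp would fit four repeat units of about 34 amino acids each. This reading is an inference from the name, insert size and associated paper, not something the record states. There is no indication of a mammalian promoter, a nuclease domain or a reporter, so the construct is best understood as a storage and source plasmid for a building block used to assemble full-length TALEN arrays in separate destination vectors, not as an expression vector in its own right.
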