>Addgene plasmid #43091 | I-GAAA | depositor partial sequence | sequence record 58356 | I-GAAA sequence 424 bps
CGTCTCCTGACCCCAGAGCAGGTCGTGGCAATCGCGAGCAATAACGGCGGAAAACAGGCTTTGGAAACGG
TGCAGAGGCTCCTTCCAGTGCTGTGCCAAGCGCACGGACTCACCCCAGAGCAGGTCGTGGCAATCGCCTC
CAACATTGGCGGGAAACAGGCACTCGAGACTGTCCAGCGCCTGCTTCCCGTGCTGTGCCAAGCGCACGGC
CTCACCCCAGAGCAGGTCGTGGCAATCGCCTCCAACATTGGCGGGAAACAGGCACTCGAGACTGTCCAGC
GCCTGCTTCCCGTGCTGTGCCAAGCGCACGGATTAACCCCAGAGCAGGTCGTGGCAATCGCCTCCAACAT
TGGCGGGAAACAGGCACTCGAGACTGTCCAGCGCCTGCTTCCCGTGCTGTGCCAAGCGCACGGCTTAAGA
GACG
