>Addgene plasmid #43091 | I-GAAA | addgene partial sequence | sequence record 60375 | M13-F20 5'-TGTAAAACGACGGCCAGT-3'
CTATAGGGCGAATTGGGCCCTCTAGATGCATGCTCGAGCGGCCGCCAGTGTGATGGATATCTGCAGAATT
CGCCCTTCTTTCCTGTGCCCACGTCTCTTAAGCCGTGCGCTTGGCACAGCACGGGAAGCAGGCGCTGGAC
AGTCTCGAGTGCCTGTTTCCCGCCAATGTTGGAGGCGATTGCCACGACCTGCTCTGGGGTTAATCCGTGC
GCTTGGCACAGCACGGGAAGCAGGCGCTGGACAGTCTCGAGTGCCTGTTTCCCGCCAATGTTGGAGGCGA
TTGCCACGACCTGCTCTGGGGTGAGGCCGTGCGCTTGGCACAGCACGGGAAGCAGGCGCTGGACAGTCTC
GAGTGCCTGTTTCCCGCCAATGTTGGAGGCGATTGCCACGACCTGCTCTGGGGTGAGTCCGTGCGCTTGN
CACAGCACTGGAAGGAGCCTCTGCACCGTTTCCAAAGCCTGTTTTCCGCCGTTATTGCTCGCGATTGCCA
CGACCTGCTCTGGGGTCAGGAGACGCGCTAGGACGGCAAGGGCGAATTCCAGCACACTGGCGGCCGTTAC
TAGTGGATCCGAGCTCGGTACCAAGCTTGATGCATAGCTTGAGTATTCTATAGTGTCACCTAAATAGCTT
GGCGTAATCATGGTCATAGCTGTTTCCTGTGTGAAATTGTTATCCGCTCACAATTCCACACAACATACGA
GCCGGAAGCATAAAGTGTAAAGCCTGGGGTGCCTAATGAGTGAGCTAACTCACATTAATTGCGTTGCGCT
CACTGCCCGCTTTCCAGTCGGGAAACCTGTCGTGCCAGCTGCATTAATGAATCGGCCAACGCGCGGGGAG
AGGCGGTTTGCGTATTGGGCGCTCTTCCGCTTCCTCGCTCACTGACTCGCTGCGCTCGGTCGTTCGGCTG
CGGCGA
