>Addgene plasmid #43091 | I-GAAA | addgene partial sequence | sequence record 62097 | M13-pUC-rev
ATTACGCCAAGCTATTTAGGTGACACTATAGAATACTCAAGCTATGCATCAAGCTTGGTACCGAGCTCGG
ATCCACTAGTAACGGCCGCCAGTGTGCTGGAATTCGCCCTTGCCGTCCTAGCGCGTCTCCTGACCCCAGA
GCAGGTCGTGGCAATCGCGAGCAATAACGGCGGAAAACAGGCTTTGGAAACGGTGCAGAGGCTCCTTCCA
GTGCTGTGACAAGCGCACGGACTCACCCCAGAGCAGGTCGTGGCAATCGCCTCCAACATTGGCGGGAAAC
AGGCACTCGAGACTGTCCAGCGCCTGCTTCCCGTGCTGTGCCAAGCGCACGGCCTCACCCCAGAGCAGGT
CGTGGCAATCGCCTCCAACATTGGCGGGAAACAGGCACTCGAGACTGTCCAGCGCCTGCTTCCCGTGCTG
TGCCAAGCGCACGGATTAACCCCAGAGCAGGTCGTGGCAATCGCCTCCAACATTGGCGGGAAACAGGCAC
TCGAGACTGTCCAGCGCCTGCTTCCCGTGCTGTGCCAAGCGCACGGCTTAAGAGACGTGGGCACAGGAAA
GAAGGGCGAATTCTGCAGATATCCATCACACTGGCGGCCGCTCGAGCATGCATCTAGAGGGCCCAATTCG
CCCTATAGTGAGTCGTATTACAATTCACTGGCCGTCGTTTTACAACGTCGTGACTGGGAAAACCCTGGCG
TTACCCAACTTAATCGCCTTGCAGCACATCCCCCTTTCGCCAGCTGGCGTAATAGCGAAGAGGCCCGCAC
CGATCGCCCTTCCCAACAGTTGCGCAGCCTGAATGGCGAATGGACGCGCCCTGTAGCGGCGCATTAAGCG
CGGCGGGTGTGGTGGTTACGCGCAG
