>Addgene plasmid #43091 | I-GAAA | addgene partial sequence | sequence record 64317 | M13_pUC_fwd
GTATACGACTCNCTATAGGGCGAATTGGGCCCTCTAGATGCATGCTCGAGCGGCCGCCAGTGTGATGGAT
ATCTGCAGAATTCGCCCTTCTTTCCTGTGCCCACGTCTCTTAAGCCGTGCGCTTGGCACAGCACGGGAAG
CAGGCGCTGGACAGTCTCGAGTGCCTGTTTCCCGCCAATGTTGGAGGCGATTGCCACGACCTGCTCTGGG
GTTAATCCGTGCGCTTGGCACAGCACGGGAAGCAGGCGCTGGACAGTCTCGAGTGCCTGTTTCCCGCCAA
TGTTGGAGGCGATTGCCACGACCTGCTCTGGGGTGAGGCCGTGCGCTTGGCACAGCACGGGAAGCAGGCG
CTGGACAGTCTCGAGTGCCTGTTTCCCGCCAATGTTGGAGGCGATTGCCACGACCTGCTCTGGGGTGAGT
CCGTGCGCTTGGCACAGCACTGGAAGGAGCCTCTGCACCGTTTCCAAAGCCTGTTTTCCGCCGTTATTGC
TCGCGATTGCCACGACCTGCTCTGGGGTCAGGAGACGCGCTAGGACGGCAAGGGCGAATTCCAGCACACT
GGCGGCCGTTACTAGTGGATCCGAGCTCGGTACCAAGCTTGATGCATAGCTTGAGTATTCTATAGTGTCA
CCTAAATAGCTTGGCGTAATCATGGTCATAGCTGTTTCCTGTGTGAAATTGTTATCCGCTCACAATTCCA
CACAACATACGAGCCGGAAGCATAAAGTGTAAAGCCTGGGGTGCCTAATGAGTGAGCTAACTCACATTAA
TTGCGTTGCGCTCACTGCCCGCTTTCCAGTCGGGAAACCTGTCGTGCCAGCTGCATTAATGAATCGGCCA
ACGCGCGGGGAGAGGCGGTTTGCGTATTGGGCGCTCTTCCGCTTCCTCGCTCACTGACTCGCTGCGCTCG
GTCGTTCGGCTGCGGCGAGCGGTATCAGCTCACTCAAAGGCGGTAAT
